>Addgene plasmid #203608 | pNKX2-5-GFP-T2A | addgene full sequence | sequence record 405820 | Addgene NGS Result
TCGCGCGTTTCGGTGATGACGGTGAAAACCTCTGACACATGCAGCTCCCGGAGACGGTCACAGCTTGTCT
GTAAGCGGATGCCGGGAGCAGACAAGCCCGTCAGGGCGCGTCAGCGGGTGTTGGCGGGTGTCGGGGCTGG
CTTAACTATGCGGCATCAGAGCAGATTGTACTGAGAGTGCACCATATGCGGTGTGAAATACCGCACAGAT
GCGTAAGGAGAAAATACCGCATCAGGCGCCATTCGCCATTCAGGCTGCGCAACTGTTGGGAAGGGCGATC
GGTGCGGGCCTCTTCGCTATTACGCCAGCTGGCGAAAGGGGGATGTGCTGCAAGGCGATTAAGTTGGGTA
ACGCCAGGGTTTTCCCAGTCACGACGTTGTAAAACGACGGCCAGTGAATTCGAGCTCGGTACCTGGCAGT
GACTGATGCCCCCTGGAGTTGTGCTGTGCATAACACTACTGTAGGAGGCAGCAACTCCTACCCCACCTGG
CCATCACTCACCTTGCCCTTACTTTCGTTGACTCGCCCAGAAGCACCCAGAGCCTGCGGCATGACTGACC
CTGTAGGCCAAGCCAAACCAAACCCCCGAATTGTCCAGAATCTCGCCCTGCTGCTATCCCCAAAGCCAGC
CCTGTCCTCCAGGCTTCTCTTCCTATTCAGACTCTCCCTCATCCCACCACCTTCAGTAATAAAGCCTTCC
TCAAATCACTCTCCTCCCCACCGCTTCCCACCCCATCCTTCTCTCTCCCATGCTGGTTTGGGTGCTGAGG
AATATTTCTTCAAACCCACACCCATCCAGCCCTGCCCAGAGGCCTGACTCTGCATGCCTCTGGTAGGCTT
TTCAGGCTCACATTAGGGAGCAAACGCAGGCTGCAGGAGCAAAAGGAGACCCTTCCAAATGCGTCGTGGC
CCCTTTAAAAAAGCTGGGCAGGGCTTTTTTTTTTTTTTTTTTTTTTTTTTTTTGCCGTATGACTATATTA
GGTGACACGAAACTGCTCATCGCTCCTGTCATCGAGGCCCCTGGCCCAATGGCAGGCTGAGTCCCCCTCC
TCTGGCCTGGTCCCGCCTCTCCTGCCCCTTGTGCTCAGCGCTACCTGCTGCCCGGACACATCCAGAGCTG
GCCGACGGGTGCGCGGGCGGGCGGCGGCACCATGCAGGGAAGCTGCCAGGGGCCGTGGGCAGCGCCGCTT
TCTGCCGCCCATCTGGCGCTGTGAGACTGGCGCTGCCACCATGGTGAGCAAGGGCGAGGAGCTGTTCACC
GGGGTGGTGCCCATCCTGGTCGAGCTGGACGGCGACGTAAACGGCCACAAGTTCAGCGTGTCCGGCGAGG
GCGAGGGCGATGCCACCTACGGCAAGCTGACCCTGAAGTTCATCTGCACCACCGGCAAGCTGCCCGTGCC
CTGGCCCACCCTCGTGACCACCCTGACCTACGGCGTGCAGTGCTTCAGCCGCTACCCCGACCACATGAAG
CAGCACGACTTCTTCAAGTCCGCCATGCCCGAAGGCTACGTCCAGGAGCGCACCATCTTCTTCAAGGACG
ACGGCAACTACAAGACCCGCGCCGAGGTGAAGTTCGAGGGCGACACCCTGGTGAACCGCATCGAGCTGAA
GGGCATCGACTTCAAGGAGGACGGCAACATCCTGGGGCACAAGCTGGAGTACAACTACAACAGCCACAAC
GTCTATATCATGGCCGACAAGCAGAAGAACGGCATCAAGGTGAACTTCAAGATCCGCCACAACATCGAGG
ACGGCAGCGTGCAGCTCGCCGACCACTACCAGCAGAACACCCCCATCGGCGACGGCCCCGTGCTGCTGCC
CGACAACCACTACCTGAGCACCCAGTCCGCCCTGAGCAAAGACCCCAACGAGAAGCGCGATCACATGGTC
CTGCTGGAGTTCGTGACCGCCGCCGGGATCACTCTCGGCATGGACGAGCTGTACAAGGGCAGTGGAGAGG
GCAGAGGAAGTCTGCTAACATGCGGTGACGTCGAGGAGAATCCTGGCCCAATGTTCCCCAGCCCTGCTCT
CACGCCCACTCCGTTCTCAGTCAAAGACATCCTAAACCTGGAGCAGCAGCAGCGCAGCCTGGCTGCCGCC
GGAGAGCTCTCTGCCCGCCTGGAGGCGACCCTGGCGCCCTCCTCCTGCATGCTGGCCGCCTTCAAGCCAG
AGGCCTACGCTGGGCCCGAGGCGGCTGCGCCGGGCCTCCCAGAGCTGCGCGCAGAGCTGGGCCGCGCGCC
TTCACCGGCCAAGTGTGCGTCTGCCTTTCCCGCCGCCCCCGCCTTCTATCCACGTGCCTACAGCGACCCC
GACCCAGCCAAGGACCCTAGAGCCGAAAAGAAAGGTGAGGAGGAAACACAGGCCCCCTTCTCCCCTCCTG
GGTCGCTTTCGTCCCCAAGAAACTCAGGGCCAGGAGGAGGAGACACGCGCCCTTGGGCCGAGGGCTGGGC
TGCGGCGGGGGGTTCAGAATGTAAGATGCCTGGTGTTGTCGCCAGGCTCCCGCGCCCCGCGTCCAATCGG
AGGTTCAGAGGAAATGCCGGATTGAAAGGATCAGAAGCAAGAGACCAAAAAACGTTTCCCCCCGGCCTAA
CAAAGCCCCGGGCGGCTTCGGCTCTGCTCCTGGGTCTGGTAGGAAGTTGAGAAATCGGTTTATGGTAGAC
AGAACAGAGAGACAAGCAGATAATCTCTGTTTTTAAATCTCCTTTGGATTTACGAATCTTTTTAAAGATC
TGATGAGAACCGCTAAACAGAAATTGAAATGTTGCTCACCAGACAGCTTTTGCGTACAATCGGAGGAGGG
TCCTGGACCTTCTTTCTGCAGCCCACCCACGACCCGGGGGATCCCGGGCCCGTCGACTGCAGAGGCCTGC
ATGCAAGCTTGGCGTAATCATGGTCATAGCTGTTTCCTGTGTGAAATTGTTATCCGCTCACAATTCCACA
CAACATACGAGCCGGAAGCATAAAGTGTAAAGCCTGGGGTGCCTAATGAGTGAGCTAACTCACATTAATT
GCGTTGCGCTCACTGCCCGCTTTCCAGTCGGGAAACCTGTCGTGCCAGCTGCATTAATGAATCGGCCAAC
GCGCGGGGAGAGGCGGTTTGCGTATTGGGCGCTCTTCCGCTTCCTCGCTCACTGACTCGCTGCGCTCGGT
CGTTCGGCTGCGGCGAGCGGTATCAGCTCACTCAAAGGCGGTAATACGGTTATCCACAGAATCAGGGGAT
AACGCAGGAAAGAACATGTGAGCAAAAGGCCAGCAAAAGGCCAGGAACCGTAAAAAGGCCGCGTTGCTGG
CGTTTTTCCATAGGCTCCGCCCCCCTGACGAGCATCACAAAAATCGACGCTCAAGTCAGAGGTGGCGAAA
CCCGACAGGACTATAAAGATACCAGGCGTTTCCCCCTGGAAGCTCCCTCGTGCGCTCTCCTGTTCCGACC
CTGCCGCTTACCGGATACCTGTCCGCCTTTCTCCCTTCGGGAAGCGTGGCGCTTTCTCATAGCTCACGCT
GTAGGTATCTCAGTTCGGTGTAGGTCGTTCGCTCCAAGCTGGGCTGTGTGCACGAACCCCCCGTTCAGCC
CGACCGCTGCGCCTTATCCGGTAACTATCGTCTTGAGTCCAACCCGGTAAGACACGACTTATCGCCACTG
GCAGCAGCCACTGGTAACAGGATTAGCAGAGCGAGGTATGTAGGCGGTGCTACAGAGTTCTTGAAGTGGT
GGCCTAACTACGGCTACACTAGAAGAACAGTATTTGGTATCTGCGCTCTGCTGAAGCCAGTTACCTTCGG
AAAAAGAGTTGGTAGCTCTTGATCCGGCAAACAAACCACCGCTGGTAGCGGTGGTTTTTTTGTTTGCAAG
CAGCAGATTACGCGCAGAAAAAAAGGATCTCAAGAAGATCCTTTGATCTTTTCTACGGGGTCTGACGCTC
AGTGGAACGAAAACTCACGTTAAGGGATTTTGGTCATGAGATTATCAAAAAGGATCTTCACCTAGATCCT
TTTAAATTAAAAATGAAGTTTTAAATCAATCTAAAGTATATATGAGTAAACTTGGTCTGACAGTTACCAA
TGCTTAATCAGTGAGGCACCTATCTCAGCGATCTGTCTATTTCGTTCATCCATAGTTGCCTGACTCCCCG
TCGTGTAGATAACTACGATACGGGAGGGCTTACCATCTGGCCCCAGTGCTGCAATGATACCGCGAGACCC
ACGCTCACCGGCTCCAGATTTATCAGCAATAAACCAGCCAGCCGGAAGGGCCGAGCGCAGAAGTGGTCCT
GCAACTTTATCCGCCTCCATCCAGTCTATTAATTGTTGCCGGGAAGCTAGAGTAAGTAGTTCGCCAGTTA
ATAGTTTGCGCAACGTTGTTGCCATTGCTACAGGCATCGTGGTGTCACGCTCGTCGTTTGGTATGGCTTC
ATTCAGCTCCGGTTCCCAACGATCAAGGCGAGTTACATGATCCCCCATGTTGTGCAAAAAAGCGGTTAGC
TCCTTCGGTCCTCCGATCGTTGTCAGAAGTAAGTTGGCCGCAGTGTTATCACTCATGGTTATGGCAGCAC
TGCATAATTCTCTTACTGTCATGCCATCCGTAAGATGCTTTTCTGTGACTGGTGAGTACTCAACCAAGTC
ATTCTGAGAATAGTGTATGCGGCGACCGAGTTGCTCTTGCCCGGCGTCAATACGGGATAATACCGCGCCA
CATAGCAGAACTTTAAAAGTGCTCATCATTGGAAAACGTTCTTCGGGGCGAAAACTCTCAAGGATCTTAC
CGCTGTTGAGATCCAGTTCGATGTAACCCACTCGTGCACCCAACTGATCTTCAGCATCTTTTACTTTCAC
CAGCGTTTCTGGGTGAGCAAAAACAGGAAGGCAAAATGCCGCAAAAAAGGGAATAAGGGCGACACGGAAA
TGTTGAATACTCATACTCTTCCTTTTTCAATATTATTGAAGCATTTATCAGGGTTATTGTCTCATGAGCG
GATACATATTTGAATGTATTTAGAAAAATAAACAAATAGGGGTTCCGCGCACATTTCCCCGAAAAGTGCC
ACCTGACGTCTAAGAAACCATTATTATCATGACATTAACCTATAAAAATAGGCGTATCACGAGGCCCTTT
CGTC
Features (pLannotate 1.2.2; 12 found; start..end, strand, type, name):
    137..236     +  misc_feature   bom (fragment): basis of mobility region from pBR322
    242..399     -  CDS            lacZα (fragment): LacZα fragment of β-galactosidase; lacZ fragment
   1231..1947    +  CDS            EGFP: EGFP is a basic (constitutively fluorescent) green fluorescent protein published in 1996, derived from Aequorea victoria. It is reported to be a rapidly-maturing weak dimer with moderate acid sensitivity.
   2011..2343    +  CDS            NKX2-5 (fragment): NKX25_HUMAN - Also known as CSX, NKX2.5, NKX2E. Experimental evidence at protein level: Swiss-Prot protein existence level 1. Transcription factor required for the development of the heart and the spleen (PubMed:22560297). During heart development, acts as a transcriptional activator of ANF in cooperation with GATA4 (By similarity). Binds to the core DNA motif of NPPA promoter (PubMed:22849347, PubMed:26926761). Together with PBX1, required for spleen development through a mechanism that involves CDKN2B repression (PubMed:22560297). From Homo sapiens (Human).
   2917..2933    -  protein_bind   lac operator: The lac repressor binds to the lac operator to inhibit transcription in E. coli. This inhibition can be relieved by adding lactose or isopropyl-β-D-thiogalactopyranoside (IPTG). lac repressor encoded by lacI
   2941..2971    -  promoter       lac promoter: promoter for the E. coli lac operon
   2986..3007    -  protein_bind   CAP binding site: CAP binding activates transcription in the presence of cAMP. E. coli catabolite activator protein
   3020..3112    -  CDS            lacI (fragment): lac repressor; lacI; The lac repressor binds to the lac operator to inhibit transcription in E. coli. This inhibition can be relieved by adding lactose or isopropyl-β-D-thiogalactopyranoside (IPTG).
   3295..3883    -  rep_origin     ori: high-copy-number ColE1/pMB1/pBR322/pUC origin of replication
   4054..4914    -  CDS            AmpR: β-lactamase; bla; confers resistance to ampicillin, carbenicillin, and related antibiotics
   4915..5019    -  promoter       AmpR promoter: bla
   5114..35      +  CDS            rop (fragment) (across the origin): Rop protein, which maintains plasmids at low copy number; rop
