[The description below was written by a language model from this plasmid's Addgene catalogue record and pLannotate feature annotations shown in this document.]
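Description:
pNKX2-5-GFP-T2A is a human gene-targeting donor plasmid built on the pUC57 cloning backbone, designed to provide a homology-directed repair template for inserting a GFP-T2A cassette at the 5' end of the human NKX2-5 coding sequence. It is propagated in E. coli using the high-copy ColE1/pUC origin and selected through the β-lactamase (AmpR) gene with its own promoter. The remaining backbone annotations (lacZα fragment, lac promoter and operator, CAP binding site, and small lacI, bom and rop remnants) are standard pUC-type cloning vestiges with no role in targeting. The sequenced record is about 5.1 kb, consistent with the listed backbone plus the roughly 2.4 kb insert, which was assembled by Gibson cloning.

The insert, described as NKX2-5-GFP-T2A-NKX2-5, places an EGFP open reading frame between two stretches of human NKX2-5 locus sequence. The feature table annotates EGFP followed shortly by a fragment of the NKX2-5 coding sequence. The short gap between them is where the T2A peptide named in the record would lie, although it is not separately annotated, and the unannotated region upstream of EGFP presumably serves as the 5' homology arm. No exogenous mammalian promoter or selection cassette is annotated, so after integration EGFP would be expected to be driven by the endogenous NKX2-5 regulatory elements. The T2A ribosomal-skipping sequence would then let the reporter and the NKX2-5 transcription factor be made as separate proteins from a single transcript. The record does not state the nuclease or guide used for targeting. The associated work used this donor to generate NKX2-5 fluorescent reporter human embryonic stem cell lines. NKX2-5 is a transcription factor required for heart development.
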