Addgene plasmid #203608: pNKX2-5-GFP-T2A
Purpose: Donor plasmid to create 5' knockin of NKX2-5 with GFP-T2A
Depositing lab: Matthew Birket. Depositing organization: University of Manchester. Publication: The generation and validation of two NKX2-5 fluorescent reporter human embryonic stem cell lines: UMANe002-A-1 and UMANe002-A-2. Douglas M, O'Loughlin C, Lynch AT, Prialgauskaite R, Adamson AD, Dibb KM, Kimber SJ, Birket MJ. Stem Cell Res. 2023 Dec 3;74:103262. doi: 10.1016/j.scr.2023.103262. PubMed 38100908.
Backbone
  Vector backbone: pUC57
  Total vector size (bp): 2689
  Vector type: Human Targeting
Growth in bacteria
  Bacterial resistance: Ampicillin, 100 μg/mL
  Growth temperature: 37°C
  Growth strain: DH5alpha
  Copy number: Unknown
Gene/Insert
  Gene/Insert name: NKX2-5-GFP-T2A-NKX2-5
  Species: H. sapiens (human)
  Insert size (bp): 2437
  Entrez Gene: NKX2-5 (a.k.a. CHNG5, CSX, CSX1, HLHS2, NKX2.5, NKX2E, NKX4-1, VSD3)
  Cloning method: Gibson Cloning
  Sequencing primers: 5′ GTAAAACGACGGCCAGT; 3′ GTCATAGCTGTTTCCTG
Terms and licenses: Academic/Nonprofit Terms; Industry Terms: Not Available to Industry
How to cite: pNKX2-5-GFP-T2A was a gift from Matthew Birket (Addgene plasmid # 203608 ; http://n2t.net/addgene:203608 ; RRID:Addgene_203608)
